>Addgene plasmid #212467 | pTwist-SARS-CoV-2 Spike-deltaC18 S371L (CTC) S373P (CCA) S375F (TTC) | addgene full sequence | sequence record 432794 | Addgene NGS Result
ATGTTTGTGTTCCTCGTTCTCCTGCCCCTCGTTTCTTCCCAATGCGTGAACCTCACAACTAGAACGCAGC
TCCCACCCGCTTACACGAACTCTTTTACTCGTGGAGTATACTATCCCGATAAAGTCTTTAGGTCCAGTGT
CCTTCATTCTACTCAAGACCTTTTCCTGCCATTCTTCTCAAATGTCACCTGGTTCCATGCTATCCACGTT
TCTGGCACCAACGGAACTAAACGATTTGATAATCCCGTCTTGCCATTTAACGATGGCGTATACTTTGCCT
CAACGGAGAAGTCCAACATTATCCGGGGATGGATATTTGGCACCACCCTGGACTCCAAGACACAGTCTCT
CCTCATTGTGAACAACGCCACCAATGTCGTCATCAAAGTCTGTGAATTTCAATTTTGTAACGATCCCTTT
CTCGGGGTTTATTATCATAAGAATAACAAGTCTTGGATGGAGTCAGAGTTCCGCGTTTACAGTTCCGCTA
ACAACTGTACTTTTGAGTACGTTTCCCAACCATTTCTCATGGATCTTGAAGGGAAGCAAGGCAACTTCAA
GAATCTCCGCGAATTTGTGTTTAAGAATATAGACGGCTACTTCAAAATTTATAGCAAGCATACCCCGATA
AATCTGGTTCGGGATCTCCCTCAAGGCTTCTCCGCGTTGGAACCCCTCGTGGACTTGCCGATTGGCATCA
ACATCACCCGGTTCCAAACCCTTCTTGCCCTTCATCGAAGCTACCTCACGCCTGGCGACAGTAGTAGTGG
TTGGACAGCGGGCGCAGCAGCCTACTATGTGGGATATTTGCAACCACGCACCTTTCTTCTCAAATATAAC
GAAAACGGAACAATTACCGATGCCGTAGACTGTGCCCTCGATCCCCTGTCCGAAACTAAATGCACACTCA
AGTCCTTCACAGTTGAGAAAGGCATATACCAAACCAGTAACTTCCGCGTCCAACCCACCGAATCCATTGT
TCGATTCCCTAACATCACCAATTTGTGTCCTTTCGGTGAAGTATTTAATGCCACTCGATTTGCATCAGTT
TATGCCTGGAATCGCAAGCGAATATCAAATTGTGTTGCAGATTATAGTGTCCTGTATAATCTCGCACCAT
TCTTCACTTTTAAGTGTTATGGGGTCAGCCCTACGAAATTGAATGACTTGTGTTTTACCAACGTTTACGC
AGATTCTTTCGTCATACGCGGCGACGAAGTCCGACAGATTGCACCGGGGCAAACCGGAAAGATAGCAGAC
TATAATTATAAGTTGCCGGATGACTTCACCGGCTGCGTTATAGCATGGAACTCCAATAATCTCGATTCAA
AAGTCGGCGGCAACTATAATTATCTTTACCGCCTGTTTCGCAAGTCAAATCTGAAGCCCTTTGAACGTGA
CATCTCCACCGAAATTTATCAAGCTGGCAGCACCCCATGTAATGGAGTGGAAGGGTTTAACTGTTATTTT
CCCCTTCAATCATACGGATTTCAACCAACAAATGGGGTGGGCTATCAACCATATCGGGTGGTAGTCTTGA
GCTTTGAGCTGCTCCACGCACCGGCTACAGTTTGCGGACCGAAGAAAAGCACTAACCTGGTGAAGAATAA
ATGTGTGAACTTCAACTTTAATGGGCTCACCGGAACAGGGGTGCTGACAGAATCAAACAAGAAATTTCTC
CCTTTTCAACAATTTGGTAGAGACATTGCCGATACCACAGATGCCGTCCGCGATCCGCAAACACTGGAAA
TCCTCGATATAACACCCTGTAGCTTCGGCGGGGTCAGCGTGATAACTCCCGGAACGAACACATCCAACCA
AGTGGCTGTCCTGTATCAAGATGTCAACTGTACCGAAGTCCCTGTGGCGATACACGCCGACCAACTGACA
CCCACCTGGAGAGTCTACTCAACAGGTTCCAATGTCTTTCAAACTAGAGCGGGTTGTCTCATTGGCGCTG
AGCATGTCAATAATTCATACGAATGTGATATTCCTATTGGGGCAGGAATCTGTGCGTCTTATCAAACTCA
AACGAACTCACCACGGCGCGCTCGCTCAGTAGCCAGCCAGTCCATAATCGCCTATACCATGAGTCTCGGG
GCTGAGAACTCCGTGGCTTATTCAAACAATTCCATCGCAATCCCAACTAACTTTACCATTAGCGTTACCA
CGGAAATCTTGCCCGTCAGCATGACTAAGACGAGCGTAGACTGTACGATGTATATCTGTGGGGATTCCAC
CGAGTGTAGCAACCTCTTGCTTCAATACGGGTCTTTCTGTACTCAACTCAACCGAGCATTGACCGGAATT
GCGGTCGAACAAGACAAGAATACCCAAGAGGTGTTCGCACAAGTAAAGCAAATATACAAAACGCCGCCAA
TCAAAGATTTTGGCGGGTTTAATTTTAGCCAAATACTGCCAGACCCATCTAAGCCTTCAAAACGCAGCTT
TATCGAGGATCTGCTGTTCAACAAAGTTACGTTGGCTGACGCGGGTTTCATTAAGCAGTATGGGGATTGT
TTGGGAGACATTGCGGCCCGCGACCTTATCTGTGCTCAAAAATTCAATGGGTTGACAGTTCTGCCCCCTC
TGCTCACTGATGAGATGATTGCACAGTATACATCAGCATTGTTGGCAGGAACCATTACATCCGGCTGGAC
TTTTGGCGCGGGTGCGGCCCTTCAAATACCTTTCGCTATGCAAATGGCTTACAGATTCAATGGGATTGGT
GTCACGCAAAATGTATTGTATGAAAATCAGAAGCTGATCGCTAATCAATTTAACAGCGCGATTGGCAAGA
TCCAAGATTCACTGTCAAGCACAGCGTCCGCCCTCGGCAAACTCCAAGATGTTGTGAATCAAAACGCCCA
GGCCCTGAATACCCTCGTGAAGCAACTGAGTTCTAACTTCGGCGCAATCTCCAGCGTCCTCAACGACATA
TTGTCCAGACTTGATAAGGTGGAAGCCGAGGTGCAAATTGATCGGCTCATCACAGGCAGGCTCCAGTCAC
TCCAAACTTATGTGACACAACAGTTGATCCGGGCTGCTGAGATACGAGCAAGCGCCAACCTGGCCGCCAC
TAAAATGTCAGAGTGCGTGCTCGGGCAGTCCAAACGGGTTGACTTTTGTGGCAAGGGCTATCACTTGATG
TCCTTCCCCCAATCCGCCCCACATGGAGTGGTCTTTCTCCACGTCACTTATGTCCCTGCTCAAGAGAAGA
ACTTTACGACAGCTCCAGCAATCTGTCACGATGGCAAAGCGCACTTTCCCAGGGAAGGCGTTTTCGTCAG
TAATGGCACGCATTGGTTTGTGACCCAAAGGAATTTCTATGAACCCCAAATCATAACCACTGACAATACA
TTTGTCTCAGGCAACTGTGATGTGGTCATTGGGATCGTGAACAACACGGTATATGATCCCCTGCAACCCG
AGTTGGATAGCTTCAAAGAGGAATTGGATAAATACTTTAAGAATCATACTTCACCCGATGTTGATCTCGG
GGACATATCAGGAATAAATGCAAGTGTCGTCAACATTCAGAAAGAGATTGATCGCCTTAATGAGGTCGCC
AAGAACTTGAATGAATCTTTGATCGACTTGCAAGAACTGGGCAAATACGAACAATATATTAAATGGCCCT
GGTACATTTGGTTGGGCTTTATCGCCGGACTTATAGCTATCGTTATGGTCACAATTATGTTGTGCTGTAT
GACTAGCTGTTGTTCCTGCTTGAAAGGATGTTGCAGTTGCGGATCTTGTTGTAAATAAAGGATCCTCTAG
AAGTTGTCTCCTCCTGCACTGACTGACTGATACAATCGATTTCTGGATCCGCAGGCCTAATCAACCTCTG
GATTACAAAATTTGTGAAAGATTGACTGGTATTCTTAACTATGTTGCTCCTTTTACGCTATGTGGATACG
CTGCTTTAATGCCTTTGTATCATGCTATTGCTTCCCGTATGGCTTTCATTTTCTCCTCCTTGTATAAATC
CTGGTTGCTGTCTCTTTATGAGGAGTTGTGGCCCGTTGTCAGGCAACGTGGCGTGGTGTGCACTGTGTTT
GCTGACGCAACCCCCACTGGTTGGGGCATTGCCACCACCTGTCAGCTCCTTTCCGGGACTTTCGCTTTCC
CCCTCCCTATTGCCACGGCGGAACTCATCGCCGCCTGCCTTGCCCGCTGCTGGACAGGGGCTCGGCTGTT
GGGCACTGACAATTCCGTGGTGTTGTCGGGGAAGCTGACGTCCTTTCCATGGCTGCTCGCCTGTGTTGCC
ACCTGGATTCTGCGCGGGACGTCCTTCTGCTACGTCCCTTCGGCCCTCAATCCAGCGGACCTTCCTTCCC
GCGGCCTGCTGCCGGCTCTGCGGCCTCTTCCGCGTCTTCGCCTTCGCCCTCAGACGAGTCGGATCTCCCT
TTGGGCCGCCTCCCCGCCTGTCTAGCTTGACTGACTGAGATACAGCGTACCTTCAGCTCACAGACATGAT
AAGATACATTGATGAGTTTGGACAAACCACAACTAGAATGCAGTGAAAAAAATGCTTTATTTGTGAAATT
TGTGATGCTATTGCTTTATTTGTAACCATTATAAGCTGCAATAAACAAGTTAACAACAACAATTGCATTC
ATTTTATGTTTCAGGTTCAGGGGGAGGTGTGGGAGGTTTTTTAAAGCAAGTAAAACCTCTACAAATGTGG
TATTGGCCCATCTCTATCGGTATCGTAGCATAACCCCTTGGGGCCTCTAAACGGGTCTTGAGGGGTTTTT
TGTGCCCCTCGGGCCGGATTGCTATCTACCGGCATTGGCGCAGAAAAAAATGCCTGATGCGACGCTGCGC
GTCTTATACTCCCACATATGCCAGATTCAGCAACGGATACGGCTTCCCCAACTTGCCCACTTCCATACGT
GTCCTCCTTACCAGAAATTTATCCTTAAGGTCGTCAGCTATCCTGCAGGCGATCTCTCGATTTCGATCAA
GACATTCCTTTAATGGTCTTTTCTGGACACCACTAGGGGTCAGAAGTAGTTCATCAAACTTTCTTCCCTC
CCTAATCTCATTGGTTACCTTGGGCTATCGAAACTTAATTAAGCGATCTGCATCTCAATTAGTCAGCAAC
CATAGTCCCGCCCCTAACTCCGCCCATCCCGCCCCTAACTCCGCCCAGTTCCGCCCATTCTCCGCCCCAT
CGCTGACTAATTTTTTTTATTTATGCAGAGGCCGAGGCCGCCTCGGCCTCTGAGCTATTCCAGAAGTAGT
GAGGAGGCTTTTTTGGAGGCCTAGGCTTTTGCAAAGGAGGTAGCCAACATGATTGAACAAGATGGATTGC
ACGCAGGTTCTCCCGCCGCTTGGGTGGAGAGGCTATTCGGCTATGACTGGGCACAACAGACAATCGGCTG
CTCTGATGCCGCCGTGTTCCGGCTGTCAGCGCAGGGGCGCCCGGTTCTTTTTGTCAAGACCGACCTGTCC
GGTGCCCTGAATGAACTCCAGGACGAGGCAGCGCGGCTATCGTGGCTGGCCACGACGGGCGTTCCTTGCG
CAGCTGTGCTCGACGTTGTCACTGAAGCGGGAAGGGACTGGCTGCTATTGGGCGAAGTGCCGGGGCAGGA
TCTCCTGTCATCTCACCTTGCTCCTGCCGAGAAAGTATCCATCATGGCTGATGCAATGCGGCGGCTGCAT
ACGCTTGATCCGGCTACCTGCCCATTCGACCACCAAGCGAAACATCGCATCGAGCGAGCACGTACTCGGA
TGGAAGCCGGTCTTGTCGATCAGGATGATCTGGACGAAGAGCATCAGGGGCTCGCGCCAGCCGAACTGTT
CGCCAGGCTCAAGGCGCGGATGCCCGACGGCGAGGATCTCGTCGTGACCCACGGCGATGCCTGCTTGCCG
AATATCATGGTGGAAAATGGCCGCTTTTCTGGATTCATCGACTGTGGCCGGCTGGGTGTGGCGGACCGCT
ATCAGGACATAGCGTTGGCTACCCGTGATATTGCTGAAGAGCTTGGCGGCGAATGGGCTGACCGCTTCCT
CGTGCTTTACGGTATCGCCGCTCCCGATTCGCAGCGCATCGCCTTCTATCGCCTTCTTGACGAGTTCTTC
TAGTATGTAAGCCCTGTGCCTTCTAGTTGCCAGCCATCTGTTGTTTGCCCCTCCCCCGTGCCTTCCTTGA
CCCTGGAAGGTGCCACTCCCACTGTCCTTTCCTAATAAAATGAGGAAATTGCATCGCATTGTCTGAGTAG
GTGTCATTCTATTCTGGGGGGTGGGGTGGGGCAGGACAGCAAGGGGGAGGATTGGGAAGACAATAGCAGG
CATGCTGGGGATGCGGTGGGCTCTATGGTTAATTAACCAGTCAAGTCAGCTACTTGGCGAGATCGACTTG
TCTGGGTTTCGACTACGCTCAGAATTGCGTCAGTCAAGTTCGATCTGGTCCTTGCTATTGCACCCGTTCT
CCGATTACGAGTTTCATTTAAATCATGTGAGCAAAAGGCCAGCAAAAGGCCAGGAACCGTAAAAAGGCCG
CGTTGCTGGCGTTTTTCCATAGGCTCCGCCCCCCTGACGAGCATCACAAAAATCGACGCTCAAGTCAGAG
GTGGCGAAACCCGACAGGACTATAAAGATACCAGGCGTTTCCCCCTGGAAGCTCCCTCGTGCGCTCTCCT
GTTCCGACCCTGCCGCTTACCGGATACCTGTCCGCCTTTCTCCCTTCGGGAAGCGTGGCGCTTTCTCATA
GCTCACGCTGTAGGTATCTCAGTTCGGTGTAGGTCGTTCGCTCCAAGCTGGGCTGTGTGCACGAACCCCC
CGTTCAGCCCGACCGCTGCGCCTTATCCGGTAACTATCGTCTTGAGTCCAACCCGGTAAGACACGACTTA
TCGCCACTGGCAGCAGCCACTGGTAACAGGATTAGCAGAGCGAGGTATGTAGGCGGTGCTACAGAGTTCT
TGAAGTGGTGGCCTAACTACGGCTACACTAGAAGAACAGTATTTGGTATCTGCGCTCTGCTGAAGCCAGT
TACCTTCGGAAAAAGAGTTGGTAGCTCTTGATCCGGCAAACAAACCACCGCTGGTAGCGGTGGTTTTTTT
GTTTGCAAGCAGCAGATTACGCGCAGAAAAAAAGGATCTCAAGAAGATCCTTTGATCTTTTCTACGGGGT
CTGACGCTCAGTGGAACGAAAACTCACGTTAAGGGATTTTGGTCATGAGATTATCAAAAAGGATCTTCAC
CTAGATCCTTTTAAATTAAAAATGAAGTTTTAAATCAATCTAAAGTATATATGAGTAAACTTGGTCTGAC
AGTTACCAATGCTTAATCAGTGAGGCACCTATCTCAGCGATCTGTCTATTTCGTTCATCCATAGTTGCAT
TTAAATTTCCGAACTCTCCAAGGCCCTCGTCGGAAAATCTTCAAACCTTTCGTCCGATCCATCTTGCAGG
CTACCTCTCGAACGAACTATCGCAAGTCTCTTGGCCGGCCTTGCGCCTTGGCTATTGCTTGGCAGCGCCT
ATCGCCAGGTATTACTCCAATCCCGAATATCCGAGATCGGGATCACCCGAGAGAAGTTCAACCTACATCC
TCAATCCCGATCTATCCGAGATCCGAGGAATATCGAAATCGGGGCGCGCCTGGTGTACCGAGAACGATCC
TCTCAGTGCGAGTCTCGACGATCCATATCGTTGCTTGGCAGTCAGCCAGTCGGAATCCAGCTTGGGACCC
AGGAAGTCCAATCGTCAGATATTGTACTCAAGCCTGGTCACGGCAGCGTACCGATCTGTTTAAACCTAGA
TATTGATAGTCTGATCGGTCAACGTATAATCGAGTCCTAGCTTTTGCAAACATCTATCAAGAGACAGGAT
CAGCAGGAGGCTTTCGCATGAGTATTCAACATTTCCGTGTCGCCCTTATTCCCTTTTTTGCGGCATTTTG
CCTTCCTGTTTTTGCTCACCCAGAAACGCTGGTGAAAGTAAAAGATGCTGAAGATCAGTTGGGTGCGCGA
GTGGGTTACATCGAACTGGATCTCAACAGCGGTAAGATCCTTGAGAGTTTTCGCCCCGAAGAACGCTTTC
CAATGATGAGCACTTTTAAAGTTCTGCTATGTGGCGCGGTATTATCCCGTATTGACGCCGGGCAAGAGCA
ACTCGGTCGCCGCATACACTATTCTCAGAATGACTTGGTTGAGTATTCACCAGTCACAGAAAAGCATCTT
ACGGATGGCATGACAGTAAGAGAATTATGCAGTGCTGCCATAACCATGAGTGATAACACTGCGGCCAACT
TACTTCTGACAACGATTGGAGGACCGAAGGAGCTAACCGCTTTTTTGCACAACATGGGGGATCATGTAAC
TCGCCTTGATCGTTGGGAACCGGAGCTGAATGAAGCCATACCAAACGACGAGCGTGACACCACGATGCCT
GTAGCAATGGCAACAACCTTGCGTAAACTATTAACTGGCGAACTACTTACTCTAGCTTCCCGGCAACAGT
TGATAGACTGGATGGAGGCGGATAAAGTTGCAGGACCACTTCTGCGCTCGGCCCTTCCGGCTGGCTGGTT
TATTGCTGATAAATCTGGAGCCGGTGAGCGTGGGTCTCGCGGTATCATTGCAGCACTGGGGCCAGATGGT
AAGCCCTCCCGTATCGTAGTTATCTACACGACGGGGAGTCAGGCAACTATGGATGAACGAAATAGACAGA
TCGCTGAGATAGGTGCCTCACTGATTAAGCATTGGTAACCGATTCTAGGTGCATTGGCGCAGAAAAAAAT
GCCTGATGCGACGCTGCGCGTCTTATACTCCCACATATGCCAGATTCAGCAACGGATACGGCTTCCCCAA
CTTGCCCACTTCCATACGTGTCCTCCTTACCAGAAATTTATCCTTAAGATCCCGAATCGTTTAAACTCGA
CTCTGGCTCTATCGAATCTCCGTCGTTTCGAGCTTACGCGAACAGCCGTGGCGCTCATTTGCTCGTCGGG
CATCGAATCTCGTCAGCTATCGTCAGCTTACCTTTTTGGCAGCGATCGCGGCTCCCGACATCTTGGACCA
TTAGCTCCACAGGTATCTTCTTCCCTCTAGTGGTCATAACAGCAGCTTCAGCTACCTCTCAATTCAAAAA
ACCCCTCAAGACCCGTTTAGAGGCCCCAAGGGGTTATGCTATCAATCGTTGCGTTACACACACAAAAAAC
CAACACACATCCATCTTCGATGGATAGCGATTTTATTATCTAACTGCTGATCGAGTGTAGCCAGATCTAG
TAATCAATTACGGGGTCATTAGTTCATAGCCCATATATGGAGTTCCGCGTTACATAACTTACGGTAAATG
GCCCGCCTGGCTGACCGCCCAACGACCCCCGCCCATTGACGTCAATAATGACGTATGTTCCCATAGTAAC
GCCAATAGGGACTTTCCATTGACGTCAATGGGTGGAGTATTTACGGTAAACTGCCCACTTGGCAGTACAT
CAAGTGTATCATATGCCAAGTACGCCCCCTATTGACGTCAATGACGGTAAATGGCCCGCCTGGCATTATG
CCCAGTACATGACCTTATGGGACTTTCCTACTTGGCAGTACATCTACGTATTAGTCATCGCTATTACCAT
GCTGATGCGGTTTTGGCAGTACATCAATGGGCGTGGATAGCGGTTTGACTCACGGGGATTTCCAAGTCTC
CACCCCATTGACGTCAATGGGAGTTTGTTTTGGCACCAAAATCAACGGGACTTTCCAAAATGTCGTAACA
ACTCCGCCCCATTGACGCAAATGGGCGGTAGGCGTGTACGGTGGGAGGTCTATATAAGCAGAGCTGGTTT
AGTGAACCGTCAGATCGCCTGGAGACGCCATCCACGCTGTTTTGACCTCCATAGAAGACACCGGGACCGA
TCCAGCCTCCCCTCGAAGCTTACATGTGGTACCGAGCTCGGATCCTGAGAACTTCAGGGTGAGTCTATGG
GACCCTTGATGTTTTCTTTCCCCTTCTTTTCTATGGTTAAGTTCATGTCATAGGAAGGGGAGAAGTAACA
GGGTACACATATTGACCAAATCAGGGTAATTTTGCATTTGTAATTTTAAAAAATGCTTTCTTCTTTTAAT
ATACTTTTTTGTTTATCTTATTTCTAATACTTTCCCTAATCTCTTTCTTTCAGGGCAATAATGATACAAT
GTATCATGCCTCTTTGCACCATTCTAAAGAATAACAGTGATAATTTCTGGGTTAAGGCAATAGCAATATT
TCTGCATATAAATATTTCTGCATATAAATTGTAACTGATGTAAGAGGTTTCATATTGCTAATAGCAGCTA
CAATCCAGCTACCATTCTGCTTTTATTTTATGGTTGGGATAAGGCTGGATTATTCTGAGTCCAAGCTAGG
CCCTTTTGCTAATCATGTTCATACCTCTTATCTTCCTCCCACAGCTCCTGGGCAACGTGCTGGTCTGTGT
GCTGGCCCATCACTTTGGCAAAGGCGGCCGCC
Features (pLannotate 1.2.2; 21 found; start..end, strand, type, name):
      1..3765    +  CDS            S: SPIKE_SARS2 - Experimental evidence at protein level: Swiss-Prot protein existence level 1. [Spike glycoprotein]: May down-regulate host tetherin (BST2) by lysosomal degradation, thereby counteracting its antiviral activity. From Severe acute respiratory syndrome coronavirus 2 (2019-nCoV) (SARS-CoV-2).
   3839..4427    +  misc_feature   WPRE: woodchuck hepatitis virus posttranscriptional regulatory element
   4480..4601    -  polyA_signal   SV40 poly(A) signal: SV40 polyadenylation signal
   4624..4693    -  CDS            large T antigen (fragment): large T antigen from SV40 (simian virus 40)
   4716..4762    +  terminator     T7 terminator: transcription terminator for bacteriophage T7 RNA polymerase
   4792..4928    +  terminator     rrnG terminator: transcription terminator from the E. coli ribosomal RNA rrnG operon (Albrechtsen et al., 1991)
   4973..5044    +  misc_feature   3' β-globin insulator: insulator downstream of the human β-globin locus (Farrell et al., 2002)
   5089..5285    +  promoter       SV40 promoter: SV40 early promoter
   5299..6090    +  CDS            neo: KKA2_KLEPN - Also known as kan, nptII. Experimental evidence at protein level: Swiss-Prot protein existence level 1. Resistance to kanamycin, neomycin, paromomycin, ribostamycin, butirosin and gentamicin B. From Klebsiella pneumoniae.
   6104..6328    +  polyA_signal   bGH poly(A) signal: bovine growth hormone polyadenylation signal
   6524..7112    -  rep_origin     ori: high-copy-number ColE1/pMB1/pBR322/pUC origin of replication
   7284..7348    -  CDS            bla(M) (fragment): β-lactamase lacking the signal sequence; bla(M); allows cytosolic expression of β-lactamase
   7858..8718    +  CDS            AmpR: β-lactamase; bla; confers resistance to ampicillin, carbenicillin, and related antibiotics
   8731..8867    +  terminator     rrnG terminator: transcription terminator from the E. coli ribosomal RNA rrnG operon (Albrechtsen et al., 1991)
   9019..9090    +  misc_feature   5' β-globin insulator: insulator upstream of the human β-globin locus (Farrell et al., 2002)
   9095..9141    -  terminator     T7 terminator: transcription terminator for bacteriophage T7 RNA polymerase
   9159..9207    -  polyA_signal   poly(A) signal: synthetic polyadenylation signal
   9288..9591    +  enhancer       CMV enhancer: human cytomegalovirus immediate early enhancer
   9664..9681    -  promoter       CMV promoter (fragment): human cytomegalovirus (CMV) immediate early promoter
   9744..9795    +  promoter       CMVd2 promoter: truncated human cytomegalovirus (CMV) immediate early promoter that yields moderately reduced expression relative to the full-length promoter
   9929..10404   +  intron         β-globin intron: internally truncated intron from human β-globin
