[The description below was written by a language model from this plasmid's Addgene catalogue record and pLannotate feature annotations shown in this document.]
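Description:
pTwist-SARS-CoV-2 Spike-deltaC18 S371L (CTC) S373P (CCA) S375F (TTC) is a mammalian expression plasmid of about 10.5 kb built on the Twist pTwist-CMV-BetaGlobin-WPRE-Neo backbone. It is propagated in E. coli through a high-copy ColE1/pUC-type origin and selected with ampicillin via the AmpR β-lactamase gene. A separate cassette, consisting of the SV40 early promoter, the neo (aminoglycoside phosphotransferase) coding sequence and a bGH polyadenylation signal, could support G418 selection in mammalian cells.

The payload is the SARS-CoV-2 spike glycoprotein carrying three receptor-binding-domain substitutions, S371L, S373P and S375F; the codons used for each are noted in the plasmid name. The name also indicates a deltaC18 form, meaning a deletion of the last 18 residues of the cytoplasmic tail. This type of truncation is commonly used to improve spike incorporation into pseudotyped particles. The catalogue lists the promoter as CAG, but the annotated sequence shows a CMV enhancer with CMV promoter elements followed by a truncated human β-globin intron, which matches the backbone name rather than a chicken β-actin hybrid. Downstream of the spike reading frame, a WPRE enhances transcript stability and expression, and an SV40 poly(A) signal is annotated on the opposite strand. β-globin insulator elements, bacterial rrnG and T7 terminators, and an upstream synthetic poly(A) signal flank the cassettes to limit read-through.

The plasmid is intended to supply the mutant spike as the envelope protein for pseudovirus production. The associated study examined how SARS-CoV-2 evolution drives escape from mRNA vaccine-induced antibody responses.
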