Addgene plasmid #212467: pTwist-SARS-CoV-2 Spike-deltaC18 S371L (CTC) S373P (CCA) S375F (TTC)
Purpose: Encodes SARS-CoV-2 spike S371L, S373P, S375F for pseudovirus production
Depositing lab: Alejandro Balazs. Depositing organization: Massachusetts General Hospital. Publication: Ongoing evolution of SARS-CoV-2 drives escape from mRNA vaccine-induced humoral immunity. Roederer AL, Cao Y, Denis KS, Sheehan ML, Li CJ, Lam EC, Gregory DJ, Poznansky MC, Iafrate AJ, Canaday DH, Gravenstein S, Garcia-Beltran WF, Balazs AB. medRxiv [Preprint]. 2024 Mar 7:2024.03.05.24303815. doi: 10.1101/2024.03.05.24303815. PubMed 38496628.
Backbone
  Vector backbone: pTwist-CMV-BetaGlobin-WPRE-Neo
  Backbone manufacturer: Twist
  Vector type: Mammalian Expression
Growth in bacteria
  Bacterial resistance: Ampicillin, 100 μg/mL
  Growth temperature: 37°C
  Growth strain: DH5alpha
  Copy number: High Copy
Gene/Insert
  Gene/Insert name: SARS-CoV-2 Spike S371L, S373P, S375F
  Species: Severe acute respiratory syndrome coronavirus 2
  Mutation: S371L, S373P, S375F
  Entrez Gene: S (a.k.a. GU280_gp02, spike glycoprotein)
  Promoter: CAG
  Cloning method: Ligation Independent Cloning
Terms and licenses: Academic/Nonprofit Terms; Industry Terms: Not Available to Industry
Depositor comments: Please visit https://www.medrxiv.org/content/10.1101/2024.03.05.24303815v1 for medRxiv preprint.
How to cite: pTwist-SARS-CoV-2 Spike-deltaC18 S371L (CTC) S373P (CCA) S375F (TTC) was a gift from Alejandro Balazs (Addgene plasmid # 212467 ; http://n2t.net/addgene:212467 ; RRID:Addgene_212467)
